>Addgene plasmid #201606 | LENTICRISPR-NDUFB5_sgRNA1 | addgene full sequence | sequence record 396372 | Addgene NGS Result
TGATGCGGTTTTGGCAGTACATCAATGGGCGTGGATAGCGGTTTGACTCACGGGGATTTCCAAGTCTCCA
CCCCATTGACGTCAATGGGAGTTTGTTTTGGCACCAAAATCAACGGGACTTTCCAAAATGTCGTAACAAC
TCCGCCCCATTGACGCAAATGGGCGGTAGGCGTGTACGGTGGGAGGTCTATATAAGCAGCGCGTTTTGCC
TGTACTGGGTCTCTCTGGTTAGACCAGATCTGAGCCTGGGAGCTCTCTGGCTAACTAGGGAACCCACTGC
TTAAGCCTCAATAAAGCTTGCCTTGAGTGCTTCAAGTAGTGTGTGCCCGTCTGTTGTGTGACTCTGGTAA
CTAGAGATCCCTCAGACCCTTTTAGTCAGTGTGGAAAATCTCTAGCAGTGGCGCCCGAACAGGGACTTGA
AAGCGAAAGGGAAACCAGAGGAGCTCTCTCGACGCAGGACTCGGCTTGCTGAAGCGCGCACGGCAAGAGG
CGAGGGGCGGCGACTGGTGAGTACGCCAAAAATTTTGACTAGCGGAGGCTAGAAGGAGAGAGATGGGTGC
GAGAGCGTCAGTATTAAGCGGGGGAGAATTAGATCGCGATGGGAAAAAATTCGGTTAAGGCCAGGGGGAA
AGAAAAAATATAAATTAAAACATATAGTATGGGCAAGCAGGGAGCTAGAACGATTCGCAGTTAATCCTGG
CCTGTTAGAAACATCAGAAGGCTGTAGACAAATACTGGGACAGCTACAACCATCCCTTCAGACAGGATCA
GAAGAACTTAGATCATTATATAATACAGTAGCAACCCTCTATTGTGTGCATCAAAGGATAGAGATAAAAG
ACACCAAGGAAGCTTTAGACAAGATAGAGGAAGAGCAAAACAAAAGTAAGACCACCGCACAGCAAGCGGC
CGCTGATCTTCAGACCTGGAGGAGGAGATATGAGGGACAATTGGAGAAGTGAATTATATAAATATAAAGT
AGTAAAAATTGAACCATTAGGAGTAGCACCCACCAAGGCAAAGAGAAGAGTGGTGCAGAGAGAAAAAAGA
GCAGTGGGAATAGGAGCTTTGTTCCTTGGGTTCTTGGGAGCAGCAGGAAGCACTATGGGCGCAGCGTCAA
TGACGCTGACGGTACAGGCCAGACAATTATTGTCTGGTATAGTGCAGCAGCAGAACAATTTGCTGAGGGC
TATTGAGGCGCAACAGCATCTGTTGCAACTCACAGTCTGGGGCATCAAGCAGCTCCAGGCAAGAATCCTG
GCTGTGGAAAGATACCTAAAGGATCAACAGCTCCTGGGGATTTGGGGTTGCTCTGGAAAACTCATTTGCA
CCACTGCTGTGCCTTGGAATGCTAGTTGGAGTAATAAATCTCTGGAACAGATTTGGAATCACACGACCTG
GATGGAGTGGGACAGAGAAATTAACAATTACACAAGCTTAATACACTCCTTAATTGAAGAATCGCAAAAC
CAGCAAGAAAAGAATGAACAAGAATTATTGGAATTAGATAAATGGGCAAGTTTGTGGAATTGGTTTAACA
TAACAAATTGGCTGTGGTATATAAAATTATTCATAATGATAGTAGGAGGCTTGGTAGGTTTAAGAATAGT
TTTTGCTGTACTTTCTATAGTGAATAGAGTTAGGCAGGGATATTCACCATTATCGTTTCAGACCCACCTC
CCAACCCCGAGGGGACCCGACAGGCCCGAAGGAATAGAAGAAGAAGGTGGAGAGAGAGACAGAGACAGAT
CCATTCGATTAGTGAACGGATCGGCACTGCGTGCGCCAATTCTGCAGACAAATGGCAGTATTCATCCACA
ATTTTAAAAGAAAAGGGGGGATTGGGGGGTACAGTGCAGGGGAAAGAATAGTAGACATAATAGCAACAGA
CATACAAACTAAAGAATTACAAAAACAAATTACAAAAATTCAAAATTTTCGGGTTTATTACAGGGACAGC
AGAGATCCAGTTTGGTTAATTAAGGTACCGAGGGCCTATTTCCCATGATTCCTTCATATTTGCATATACG
ATACAAGGCTGTTAGAGAGATAATTAGAATTAATTTGACTGTAAACACAAAGATATTAGTACAAAATACG
TGACGTAGAAAGTAATAATTTCTTGGGTAGTTTGCAGTTTTAAAATTATGTTTTAAAATGGACTATCATA
TGCTTACCGTAACTTGAAAGTATTTCGATTTCTTGGCTTTATATATCTTGTGGAAAGGACGAAACACCGA
ACTAGCAGAAATTCCAGAGTTTTAGAGCTAGAAATAGCAAGTTAAAATAAGGCTAGTCCGTTATCAACTT
GAAAAAGTGGCACCGAGTCGGTGCTTTTTTGAATTCGCTAGCTAGGTCTTGAAAGGAGTGGGAATTGGCT
CCGGTGCCCGTCAGTGGGCAGAGCGCACATCGCCCACAGTCCCCGAGAAGTTGGGGGGAGGGGTCGGCAA
TTGATCCGGTGCCTAGAGAAGGTGGCGCGGGGTAAACTGGGAAAGTGATGTCGTGTACTGGCTCCGCCTT
TTTCCCGAGGGTGGGGGAGAACCGTATATAAGTGCAGTAGTCGCCGTGAACGTTCTTTTTCGCAACGGGT
TTGCCGCCAGAACACAGGACCGGTTCTAGAGCGCTGCCACCATGGACAAGAAGTACAGCATCGGCCTGGA
CATCGGCACCAACTCTGTGGGCTGGGCCGTGATCACCGACGAGTACAAGGTGCCCAGCAAGAAATTCAAG
GTGCTGGGCAACACCGACCGGCACAGCATCAAGAAGAACCTGATCGGAGCCCTGCTGTTCGACAGCGGCG
AAACAGCCGAGGCCACCCGGCTGAAGAGAACCGCCAGAAGAAGATACACCAGACGGAAGAACCGGATCTG
CTATCTGCAAGAGATCTTCAGCAACGAGATGGCCAAGGTGGACGACAGCTTCTTCCACAGACTGGAAGAG
TCCTTCCTGGTGGAAGAGGATAAGAAGCACGAGCGGCACCCCATCTTCGGCAACATCGTGGACGAGGTGG
CCTACCACGAGAAGTACCCCACCATCTACCACCTGAGAAAGAAACTGGTGGACAGCACCGACAAGGCCGA
CCTGCGGCTGATCTATCTGGCCCTGGCCCACATGATCAAGTTCCGGGGCCACTTCCTGATCGAGGGCGAC
CTGAACCCCGACAACAGCGACGTGGACAAGCTGTTCATCCAGCTGGTGCAGACCTACAACCAGCTGTTCG
AGGAAAACCCCATCAACGCCAGCGGCGTGGACGCCAAGGCCATCCTGTCTGCCAGACTGAGCAAGAGCAG
ACGGCTGGAAAATCTGATCGCCCAGCTGCCCGGCGAGAAGAAGAATGGCCTGTTCGGAAACCTGATTGCC
CTGAGCCTGGGCCTGACCCCCAACTTCAAGAGCAACTTCGACCTGGCCGAGGATGCCAAACTGCAGCTGA
GCAAGGACACCTACGACGACGACCTGGACAACCTGCTGGCCCAGATCGGCGACCAGTACGCCGACCTGTT
TCTGGCCGCCAAGAACCTGTCCGACGCCATCCTGCTGAGCGACATCCTGAGAGTGAACACCGAGATCACC
AAGGCCCCCCTGAGCGCCTCTATGATCAAGAGATACGACGAGCACCACCAGGACCTGACCCTGCTGAAAG
CTCTCGTGCGGCAGCAGCTGCCTGAGAAGTACAAAGAGATTTTCTTCGACCAGAGCAAGAACGGCTACGC
CGGCTACATTGACGGCGGAGCCAGCCAGGAAGAGTTCTACAAGTTCATCAAGCCCATCCTGGAAAAGATG
GACGGCACCGAGGAACTGCTCGTGAAGCTGAACAGAGAGGACCTGCTGCGGAAGCAGCGGACCTTCGACA
ACGGCAGCATCCCCCACCAGATCCACCTGGGAGAGCTGCACGCCATTCTGCGGCGGCAGGAAGATTTTTA
CCCATTCCTGAAGGACAACCGGGAAAAGATCGAGAAGATCCTGACCTTCCGCATCCCCTACTACGTGGGC
CCTCTGGCCAGGGGAAACAGCAGATTCGCCTGGATGACCAGAAAGAGCGAGGAAACCATCACCCCCTGGA
ACTTCGAGGAAGTGGTGGACAAGGGCGCTTCCGCCCAGAGCTTCATCGAGCGGATGACCAACTTCGATAA
GAACCTGCCCAACGAGAAGGTGCTGCCCAAGCACAGCCTGCTGTACGAGTACTTCACCGTGTATAACGAG
CTGACCAAAGTGAAATACGTGACCGAGGGAATGAGAAAGCCCGCCTTCCTGAGCGGCGAGCAGAAAAAGG
CCATCGTGGACCTGCTGTTCAAGACCAACCGGAAAGTGACCGTGAAGCAGCTGAAAGAGGACTACTTCAA
GAAAATCGAGTGCTTCGACTCCGTGGAAATCTCCGGCGTGGAAGATCGGTTCAACGCCTCCCTGGGCACA
TACCACGATCTGCTGAAAATTATCAAGGACAAGGACTTCCTGGACAATGAGGAAAACGAGGACATTCTGG
AAGATATCGTGCTGACCCTGACACTGTTTGAGGACAGAGAGATGATCGAGGAACGGCTGAAAACCTATGC
CCACCTGTTCGACGACAAAGTGATGAAGCAGCTGAAGCGGCGGAGATACACCGGCTGGGGCAGGCTGAGC
CGGAAGCTGATCAACGGCATCCGGGACAAGCAGTCCGGCAAGACAATCCTGGATTTCCTGAAGTCCGACG
GCTTCGCCAACAGAAACTTCATGCAGCTGATCCACGACGACAGCCTGACCTTTAAAGAGGACATCCAGAA
AGCCCAGGTGTCCGGCCAGGGCGATAGCCTGCACGAGCACATTGCCAATCTGGCCGGCAGCCCCGCCATT
AAGAAGGGCATCCTGCAGACAGTGAAGGTGGTGGACGAGCTCGTGAAAGTGATGGGCCGGCACAAGCCCG
AGAACATCGTGATCGAAATGGCCAGAGAGAACCAGACCACCCAGAAGGGACAGAAGAACAGCCGCGAGAG
AATGAAGCGGATCGAAGAGGGCATCAAAGAGCTGGGCAGCCAGATCCTGAAAGAACACCCCGTGGAAAAC
ACCCAGCTGCAGAACGAGAAGCTGTACCTGTACTACCTGCAGAATGGGCGGGATATGTACGTGGACCAGG
AACTGGACATCAACCGGCTGTCCGACTACGATGTGGACCATATCGTGCCTCAGAGCTTTCTGAAGGACGA
CTCCATCGACAACAAGGTGCTGACCAGAAGCGACAAGAACCGGGGCAAGAGCGACAACGTGCCCTCCGAA
GAGGTCGTGAAGAAGATGAAGAACTACTGGCGGCAGCTGCTGAACGCCAAGCTGATTACCCAGAGAAAGT
TCGACAATCTGACCAAGGCCGAGAGAGGCGGCCTGAGCGAACTGGATAAGGCCGGCTTCATCAAGAGACA
GCTGGTGGAAACCCGGCAGATCACAAAGCACGTGGCACAGATCCTGGACTCCCGGATGAACACTAAGTAC
GACGAGAATGACAAGCTGATCCGGGAAGTGAAAGTGATCACCCTGAAGTCCAAGCTGGTGTCCGATTTCC
GGAAGGATTTCCAGTTTTACAAAGTGCGCGAGATCAACAACTACCACCACGCCCACGACGCCTACCTGAA
CGCCGTCGTGGGAACCGCCCTGATCAAAAAGTACCCTAAGCTGGAAAGCGAGTTCGTGTACGGCGACTAC
AAGGTGTACGACGTGCGGAAGATGATCGCCAAGAGCGAGCAGGAAATCGGCAAGGCTACCGCCAAGTACT
TCTTCTACAGCAACATCATGAACTTTTTCAAGACCGAGATTACCCTGGCCAACGGCGAGATCCGGAAGCG
GCCTCTGATCGAGACAAACGGCGAAACCGGGGAGATCGTGTGGGATAAGGGCCGGGATTTTGCCACCGTG
CGGAAAGTGCTGAGCATGCCCCAAGTGAATATCGTGAAAAAGACCGAGGTGCAGACAGGCGGCTTCAGCA
AAGAGTCTATCCTGCCCAAGAGGAACAGCGATAAGCTGATCGCCAGAAAGAAGGACTGGGACCCTAAGAA
GTACGGCGGCTTCGACAGCCCCACCGTGGCCTATTCTGTGCTGGTGGTGGCCAAAGTGGAAAAGGGCAAG
TCCAAGAAACTGAAGAGTGTGAAAGAGCTGCTGGGGATCACCATCATGGAAAGAAGCAGCTTCGAGAAGA
ATCCCATCGACTTTCTGGAAGCCAAGGGCTACAAAGAAGTGAAAAAGGACCTGATCATCAAGCTGCCTAA
GTACTCCCTGTTCGAGCTGGAAAACGGCCGGAAGAGAATGCTGGCCTCTGCCGGCGAACTGCAGAAGGGA
AACGAACTGGCCCTGCCCTCCAAATATGTGAACTTCCTGTACCTGGCCAGCCACTATGAGAAGCTGAAGG
GCTCCCCCGAGGATAATGAGCAGAAACAGCTGTTTGTGGAACAGCACAAGCACTACCTGGACGAGATCAT
CGAGCAGATCAGCGAGTTCTCCAAGAGAGTGATCCTGGCCGACGCTAATCTGGACAAAGTGCTGTCCGCC
TACAACAAGCACCGGGATAAGCCCATCAGAGAGCAGGCCGAGAATATCATCCACCTGTTTACCCTGACCA
ATCTGGGAGCCCCTGCCGCCTTCAAGTACTTTGACACCACCATCGACCGGAAGAGGTACACCAGCACCAA
AGAGGTGCTGGACGCCACCCTGATCCACCAGAGCATCACCGGCCTGTACGAGACACGGATCGACCTGTCT
CAGCTGGGAGGCGACAAGCGACCTGCCGCCACAAAGAAGGCTGGACAGGCTAAGAAGAAGAAAGATTACA
AAGACGATGACGATAAGGGATCCGGCGCAACAAACTTCTCTCTGCTGAAACAAGCCGGAGATGTCGAAGA
GAATCCTGGACCGACCGAGTACAAGCCCACGGTGCGCCTCGCCACCCGCGACGACGTCCCCAGGGCCGTA
CGCACCCTCGCCGCCGCGTTCGCCGACTACCCCGCCACGCGCCACACCGTCGATCCGGACCGCCACATCG
AGCGGGTCACCGAGCTGCAAGAACTCTTCCTCACGCGCGTCGGGCTCGACATCGGCAAGGTGTGGGTCGC
GGACGACGGCGCCGCGGTGGCGGTCTGGACCACGCCGGAGAGCGTCGAAGCGGGGGCGGTGTTCGCCGAG
ATCGGCCCGCGCATGGCCGAGTTGAGCGGTTCCCGGCTGGCCGCGCAGCAACAGATGGAAGGCCTCCTGG
CGCCGCACCGGCCCAAGGAGCCCGCGTGGTTCCTGGCCACCGTCGGAGTCTCGCCCGACCACCAGGGCAA
GGGTCTGGGCAGCGCCGTCGTGCTCCCCGGAGTGGAGGCGGCCGAGCGCGCCGGGGTGCCCGCCTTCCTG
GAGACCTCCGCGCCCCGCAACCTCCCCTTCTACGAGCGGCTCGGCTTCACCGTCACCGCCGACGTCGAGG
TGCCCGAAGGACCGCGCACCTGGTGCATGACCCGCAAGCCCGGTGCCTGAACGCGTTAAGTCGACAATCA
ACCTCTGGATTACAAAATTTGTGAAAGATTGACTGGTATTCTTAACTATGTTGCTCCTTTTACGCTATGT
GGATACGCTGCTTTAATGCCTTTGTATCATGCTATTGCTTCCCGTATGGCTTTCATTTTCTCCTCCTTGT
ATAAATCCTGGTTGCTGTCTCTTTATGAGGAGTTGTGGCCCGTTGTCAGGCAACGTGGCGTGGTGTGCAC
TGTGTTTGCTGACGCAACCCCCACTGGTTGGGGCATTGCCACCACCTGTCAGCTCCTTTCCGGGACTTTC
GCTTTCCCCCTCCCTATTGCCACGGCGGAACTCATCGCCGCCTGCCTTGCCCGCTGCTGGACAGGGGCTC
GGCTGTTGGGCACTGACAATTCCGTGGTGTTGTCGGGGAAATCATCGTCCTTTCCTTGGCTGCTCGCCTG
TGTTGCCACCTGGATTCTGCGCGGGACGTCCTTCTGCTACGTCCCTTCGGCCCTCAATCCAGCGGACCTT
CCTTCCCGCGGCCTGCTGCCGGCTCTGCGGCCTCTTCCGCGTCTTCGCCTTCGCCCTCAGACGAGTCGGA
TCTCCCTTTGGGCCGCCTCCCCGCGTCGACTTTAAGACCAATGACTTACAAGGCAGCTGTAGATCTTAGC
CACTTTTTAAAAGAAAAGGGGGGACTGGAAGGGCTAATTCACTCCCAACGAAGACAAGATCTGCTTTTTG
CTTGTACTGGGTCTCTCTGGTTAGACCAGATCTGAGCCTGGGAGCTCTCTGGCTAACTAGGGAACCCACT
GCTTAAGCCTCAATAAAGCTTGCCTTGAGTGCTTCAAGTAGTGTGTGCCCGTCTGTTGTGTGACTCTGGT
AACTAGAGATCCCTCAGACCCTTTTAGTCAGTGTGGAAAATCTCTAGCAGGGCCCGTTTAAACCCGCTGA
TCAGCCTCGACTGTGCCTTCTAGTTGCCAGCCATCTGTTGTTTGCCCCTCCCCCGTGCCTTCCTTGACCC
TGGAAGGTGCCACTCCCACTGTCCTTTCCTAATAAAATGAGGAAATTGCATCGCATTGTCTGAGTAGGTG
TCATTCTATTCTGGGGGGTGGGGTGGGGCAGGACAGCAAGGGGGAGGATTGGGAAGACAATAGCAGGCAT
GCTGGGGATGCGGTGGGCTCTATGGCTTCTGAGGCGGAAAGAACCAGCTGGGGCTCTAGGGGGTATCCCC
[124 nt withheld, positions 8681-8804]
C
[91 nt withheld, positions 8806-8896]
A
[49 nt withheld, positions 8898-8946]
CCTTTGACGTTGGAGTCCACGTTCTTT
[37 nt withheld, positions 8974-9010]
ACCCTATCTCGGTCTATTCTTTTGATTTATAAGGGATTTTGCCGATTTCGGCCTATTGGTTAAAAAATGA
GCTGATTTAACAAAAATTTAACGCGAATTAATTCTGTGGAATGTGTGTCAGTTAGGGTGTGGAAAGTCCC
CAGGCTCCCCAGCAGGCAGAAGTATGCAAAGCATGCATCTCAATTAGTCAGCAACCAGGTGTGGAAAGTC
CCCAGGCTCCCCAGCAGGCAGAAGTATGCAAAGCATGCATCTCAATTAGTCAGCAACCATAGTCCCGCCC
CTAACTCCGCCCATCCCGCCCCTAACTCCGCCCAGTTCCGCCCATTCTCCGCCCCATGGCTGACTAATTT
TTTTTATTTATGCAGAGGCCGAGGCCGCCTCTGCCTCTGAGCTATTCCAGAAGTAGTGAGGAGGCTTTTT
TGGAGGCCTAGGCTTTTGCAAAAAGCTCCCGGGAGCTTGTATATCCATTTTCGGATCTGATCAGCACGTG
TTGACAATTAATCATCGGCATAGTATATCGGCATAGTATAATACGACAAGGTGAGGAACTAAACCATGGC
CAAGTTGACCAGTGCCGTTCCGGTGCTCACCGCGCGCGACGTCGCCGGAGCGGTCGAGTTCTGGACCGAC
CGGCTCGGGTTCTCCCGGGACTTCGTGGAGGACGACTTCGCCGGTGTGGTCCGGGACGACGTGACCCTGT
TCATCAGCGCGGTCCAGGACCAGGTGGTGCCGGACAACACCCTGGCCTGGGTGTGGGTGCGCGGCCTGGA
CGAGCTGTACGCCGAGTGGTCGGAGGTCGTGTCCACGAACTTCCGGGACGCCTCCGGGCCGGCCATGACC
GAGATCGGCGAGCAGCCGTGGGGGCGGGAGTTCGCCCTGCGCGACCCGGCCGGCAACTGCGTGCACTTCG
TGGCCGAGGAGCAGGACTGACACGTGCTACGAGATTTCGATTCCACCGCCGCCTTCTATGAAAGGTTGGG
CTTCGGAATCGTTTTCCGGGACGCCGGCTGGATGATCCTCCAGCGCGGGGATCTCATGCTGGAGTTCTTC
GCCCACCCCAACTTGTTTATTGCAGCTTATAATGGTTACAAATAAAGCAATAGCATCACAAATTTCACAA
ATAAAGCATTTTTTTCACTGCATTCTAGTTGTGGTTTGTCCAAACTCATCAATGTATCTTATCATGTCTG
TATACCGTCGACCTCTAGCTAGAGCTTGGCGTAATCATGGTCATAGCTGTTTCCTGTGTGAAATTGTTAT
CCGCTCACAATTCCACACAACATACGAGCCGGAAGCATAAAGTGTAAAGCCTGGGGTGCCTAATGAGTGA
GCTAACTCACATTAATTGCGTTGCGCTCACTGCCCGCTTTCCAGTCGGGAAACCTGTCGTGCCAGCTGCA
TTAATGAATCGGCCAACGCGCGGGGAGAGGCGGTTTGCGTATTGGGCGCTCTTCCGCTTCCTCGCTCACT
GACTCGCTGCGCTCGGTCGTTCGGCTGCGGCGAGCGGTATCAGCTCACTCAAAGGCGGTAATACGGTTAT
CCACAGAATCAGGGGATAACGCAGGAAAGAACATGTGAGCAAAAGGCCAGCAAAAGGCCAGGAACCGTAA
AAAGGCCGCGTTGCTGGCGTTTTTCCATAGGCTCCGCCCCCCTGACGAGCATCACAAAAATCGACGCTCA
AGTCAGAGGTGGCGAAACCCGACAGGACTATAAAGATACCAGGCGTTTCCCCCTGGAAGCTCCCTCGTGC
GCTCTCCTGTTCCGACCCTGCCGCTTACCGGATACCTGTCCGCCTTTCTCCCTTCGGGAAGCGTGGCGCT
TTCTCATAGCTCACGCTGTAGGTATCTCAGTTCGGTGTAGGTCGTTCGCTCCAAGCTGGGCTGTGTGCAC
GAACCCCCCGTTCAGCCCGACCGCTGCGCCTTATCCGGTAACTATCGTCTTGAGTCCAACCCGGTAAGAC
ACGACTTATCGCCACTGGCAGCAGCCACTGGTAACAGGATTAGCAGAGCGAGGTATGTAGGCGGTGCTAC
AGAGTTCTTGAAGTGGTGGCCTAACTACGGCTACACTAGAAGAACAGTATTTGGTATCTGCGCTCTGCTG
AAGCCAGTTACCTTCGGAAAAAGAGTTGGTAGCTCTTGATCCGGCAAACAAACCACCGCTGGTAGCGGTG
GTTTTTTTGTTTGCAAGCAGCAGATTACGCGCAGAAAAAAAGGATCTCAAGAAGATCCTTTGATCTTTTC
TACGGGGTCTGACGCTCAGTGGAACGAAAACTCACGTTAAGGGATTTTGGTCATGAGATTATCAAAAAGG
ATCTTCACCTAGATCCTTTTAAATTAAAAATGAAGTTTTAAATCAATCTAAAGTATATATGAGTAAACTT
GGTCTGACAGTTACCAATGCTTAATCAGTGAGGCACCTATCTCAGCGATCTGTCTATTTCGTTCATCCAT
AGTTGCCTGACTCCCCGTCGTGTAGATAACTACGATACGGGAGGGCTTACCATCTGGCCCCAGTGCTGCA
ATGATACCGCGAGACCCACGCTCACCGGCTCCAGATTTATCAGCAATAAACCAGCCAGCCGGAAGGGCCG
AGCGCAGAAGTGGTCCTGCAACTTTATCCGCCTCCATCCAGTCTATTAATTGTTGCCGGGAAGCTAGAGT
AAGTAGTTCGCCAGTTAATAGTTTGCGCAACGTTGTTGCCATTGCTACAGGCATCGTGGTGTCACGCTCG
TCGTTTGGTATGGCTTCATTCAGCTCCGGTTCCCAACGATCAAGGCGAGTTACATGATCCCCCATGTTGT
GCAAAAAAGCGGTTAGCTCCTTCGGTCCTCCGATCGTTGTCAGAAGTAAGTTGGCCGCAGTGTTATCACT
CATGGTTATGGCAGCACTGCATAATTCTCTTACTGTCATGCCATCCGTAAGATGCTTTTCTGTGACTGGT
GAGTACTCAACCAAGTCATTCTGAGAATAGTGTATGCGGCGACCGAGTTGCTCTTGCCCGGCGTCAATAC
GGGATAATACCGCGCCACATAGCAGAACTTTAAAAGTGCTCATCATTGGAAAACGTTCTTCGGGGCGAAA
ACTCTCAAGGATCTTACCGCTGTTGAGATCCAGTTCGATGTAACCCACTCGTGCACCCAACTGATCTTCA
GCATCTTTTACTTTCACCAGCGTTTCTGGGTGAGCAAAAACAGGAAGGCAAAATGCCGCAAAAAAGGGAA
TAAGGGCGACACGGAAATGTTGAATACTCATACTCTTCCTTTTTCAATATTATTGAAGCATTTATCAGGG
TTATTGTCTCATGAGCGGATACATATTTGAATGTATTTAGAAAAATAAACAAATAGGGGTTCCGCGCACA
TTTCCCCGAAAAGTGCCACCTGACGTCGACGGATCGGGAGATCTCCCGATCCCCTATGGTGCACTCTCAG
TACAATCTGCTCTGATGCCGCATAGTTAAGCCAGTATCTGCTCCCTGCTTGTGTGTTGGAGGTCGCTGAG
TAGTGCGCGAGCAAAATTTAAGCTACAACAAGGCAAGGCTTGACCGACAATTGCATGAAGAATCTGCTTA
GGGTTAGGCGTTTTGCGCTGCTTCGCGATGTACGGGCCAGATATACGCGTTGACATTGATTATTGACTAG
TTATTAATAGTAATCAATTACGGGGTCATTAGTTCATAGCCCATATATGGAGTTCCGCGTTACATAACTT
ACGGTAAATGGCCCGCCTGGCTGACCGCCCAACGACCCCCGCCCATTGACGTCAATAATGACGTATGTTC
CCATAGTAACGCCAATAGGGACTTTCCATTGACGTCAATGGGTGGAGTATTTACGGTAAACTGCCCACTT
GGCAGTACATCAAGTGTATCATATGCCAAGTACGCCCCCTATTGACGTCAATGACGGTAAATGGCCCGCC
TGGCATTATGCCCAGTACATGACCTTATGGGACTTTCCTACTTGGCAGTACATCTACGTATTAGTCATCG
CTATTACCATGG
Features (pLannotate 1.2.2; 33 found; start..end, strand, type, name):
    217..397     +  LTR            5' LTR (truncated): truncated 5' long terminal repeat (LTR) from HIV-1
    444..569     +  misc_feature   HIV-1 Ψ: packaging signal of human immunodeficiency virus type 1
    553..916     +  CDS            HIV-1 gag (fragment): gag protein from human immunodeficiency virus 1; gag
   1062..1295    +  misc_feature   RRE: The Rev response element (RRE) of HIV-1 allows for Rev-dependent mRNA export from the nucleus to the cytoplasm.
   1672..1772    +  CDS            Rev (fragment): human immunodeficiency virus 1 (HIV-1) Rev protein; rev; enhances nuclear export of unspliced and incompletely spliced viral mRNAs
   1822..1939    +  misc_feature   cPPT/CTS: central polypurine tract and central termination sequence of HIV-1
   1990..2230    +  promoter       U6 promoter: RNA polymerase III promoter for human U6 snRNA
   2259..2334    +  misc_RNA       gRNA scaffold: guide RNA scaffold for the Streptococcus pyogenes CRISPR/Cas9 system
   2352..2370    +  CDS            small t antigen (fragment): SV40 (simian virus 40) small t antigen
   2396..2607    +  promoter       EF-1α core promoter: core promoter for human elongation factor EF-1α
   2632..6735    +  CDS            Cas9: Cas9 (Csn1) endonuclease from the Streptococcus pyogenes Type II CRISPR/Cas system generates RNA-guided double strand breaks in DNA
   6873..7470    +  CDS            PuroR (fragment): puromycin N-acetyltransferase; pac from Streptomyces; confers resistance to puromycin
   7486..8074    +  misc_feature   WPRE: woodchuck hepatitis virus posttranscriptional regulatory element
   8125..8144    +  misc_feature   cPPT/CTS (fragment): central polypurine tract and central termination sequence of HIV-1
   8146..8379    +  LTR            3' LTR (ΔU3): self-inactivating 3' long terminal repeat (LTR) from HIV-1
   8411..8635    +  polyA_signal   bGH poly(A) signal: bovine growth hormone polyadenylation signal
   8639..8660    +  promoter       SV40 promoter (fragment): SV40 enhancer and early promoter
   8681..9109    +  rep_origin     f1 ori (sequence partly withheld): f1 bacteriophage origin of replication; arrow indicates direction of (+) strand synthesis
   9123..9452    +  promoter       SV40 promoter: SV40 enhancer and early promoter
   9500..9547    +  promoter       EM7 promoter: synthetic bacterial promoter&nbsp
   9566..9940    +  CDS            BleoR: antibiotic-binding protein; Sh ble from Streptoalloteichus hindustanus; confers resistance to bleomycin, phleomycin, and Zeocin™
   9950..10075   +  CDS            ble (fragment): BLE_KLEPN - Experimental evidence at protein level: Swiss-Prot protein existence level 1. Binding protein with a strong affinity to the bleomycin family of antibiotics. Binds to CL990; an antimitotic-antibiotic compound. From Klebsiella pneumoniae.
  10070..10191   +  polyA_signal   SV40 poly(A) signal: SV40 polyadenylation signal
  10262..10284   -  protein_bind   lac operator (fragment): The lac repressor binds to the lac operator to inhibit transcription in E. coli. This inhibition can be relieved by adding lactose or isopropyl-β-D-thiogalactopyranoside (IPTG). lac repressor encoded by lacI
  10288..10318   -  promoter       lac promoter: promoter for the E. coli lac operon
  10333..10354   -  protein_bind   CAP binding site: CAP binding activates transcription in the presence of cAMP. E. coli catabolite activator protein
  10367..10459   -  CDS            lacI (fragment): lac repressor; lacI; The lac repressor binds to the lac operator to inhibit transcription in E. coli. This inhibition can be relieved by adding lactose or isopropyl-β-D-thiogalactopyranoside (IPTG).
  10642..11230   -  rep_origin     ori: high-copy-number ColE1/pMB1/pBR322/pUC origin of replication
  11401..12261   -  CDS            AmpR: β-lactamase; bla; confers resistance to ampicillin, carbenicillin, and related antibiotics
  12262..12366   -  promoter       AmpR promoter: bla
  12425..12477   -  misc_feature   bom (fragment): basis of mobility region from pBR322
  12632..13011   +  enhancer       CMV enhancer: human cytomegalovirus immediate early enhancer
  13012..199     +  promoter       CMV promoter (across the origin): human cytomegalovirus (CMV) immediate early promoter
