[The description below was written by a language model from this plasmid's Addgene catalogue record and pLannotate feature annotations shown in this document.]
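Description:
LENTICRISPR-NDUFB5_sgRNA1 is a lentiviral, all-in-one CRISPR/Cas9 knockout plasmid built on the lentiCRISPR v2 backbone, about 13 kb according to the full sequencing record. It carries a single guide RNA targeting human NDUFB5, cloned through the BsmBI sites of the backbone. In bacteria it is maintained by a high-copy ColE1/pUC-type origin and selected with ampicillin (AmpR under its own promoter). An f1 origin is also present. Outside the viral transfer region, the backbone contains an SV40/EM7-driven BleoR cassette with an SV40 polyadenylation signal.

The transfer region is a self-inactivating HIV-1 design. A CMV enhancer/promoter joined to a truncated 5' LTR drives genomic RNA production in packaging cells. It is followed by the Ψ packaging signal with a gag fragment, the RRE for Rev-dependent nuclear export, and the cPPT/CTS. The region ends in a ΔU3 3' LTR, with a bGH polyadenylation signal downstream.

Two expression units sit between the LTRs. A human U6 RNA polymerase III promoter transcribes the NDUFB5 spacer fused to the Streptococcus pyogenes gRNA scaffold. An EF-1α core promoter drives S. pyogenes Cas9, followed in the same orientation by a puromycin N-acetyltransferase coding sequence. The feature table does not annotate the linker between Cas9 and the puromycin marker. A WPRE downstream enhances transcript expression.

After packaging and transduction, integrated proviruses can be selected with puromycin. Cas9 guided to NDUFB5 makes double-strand breaks that disrupt the gene, matching the stated purpose of CRISPR/Cas9-mediated knockout. The "sgRNA1" suffix suggests it is one of several guides made against this gene.
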