Addgene plasmid #201606: LENTICRISPR-NDUFB5_sgRNA1
Purpose: CRISPR/Cas9-mediated gene knock-out
Depositing lab: Alexis Jourdain & Vamsi Mootha. Depositing organization: Broad Institute. Publication: Loss of LUC7L2 and U1 snRNP subunits shifts energy metabolism from glycolysis to OXPHOS. Jourdain AA, Begg BE, Mick E, Shah H, Calvo SE, Skinner OS, Sharma R, Blue SM, Yeo GW, Burge CB, Mootha VK. Mol Cell. 2021 May 6;81(9):1905-1919.e12. doi: 10.1016/j.molcel.2021.02.033. Epub 2021 Apr 13. PubMed 33852893.
Backbone
  Vector backbone: lentiCRISPR v2
  Backbone manufacturer: Feng Zhang, Addgene #52961
  Vector type: Lentiviral, CRISPR
  Selectable markers: Puromycin
Growth in bacteria
  Bacterial resistance: Ampicillin, 100 μg/mL
  Growth temperature: 37°C
  Growth strain: NEB Stable
  Copy number: High Copy
Gene/Insert
  Gene/Insert name: NDUFB5
  gRNA/shRNA sequence: GAACTAGCAGAAATTCCAGA
  Species: H. sapiens (human)
  Entrez Gene: NDUFB5 (a.k.a. SGDH, CISGDH, FLJ30597, MGC12314, MGC111204, DKFZp686N02262)
  Cloning method: Restriction Enzyme; 5′ cloning site BsmBI (unknown if destroyed); 3′ cloning site BsmBI (unknown if destroyed)
Terms and licenses: Academic/Nonprofit Terms; Industry Terms: Not Available to Industry
How to cite: LENTICRISPR-NDUFB5_sgRNA1 was a gift from Alexis Jourdain & Vamsi Mootha (Addgene plasmid # 201606 ; http://n2t.net/addgene:201606 ; RRID:Addgene_201606)
